Addgene plasmid #174009: pMIR218-2_nt5G>U
Purpose: miR218 nt5 point mutation in SLIT3
Depositing lab: Andrew M. Siedlecki. Depositing organization: Brigham and Women's Hospital. Publication: Integrin alpha5 Is Regulated by miR-218-5p in Endothelial Progenitor Cells. Liu J, Li Y, Lyu L, Xiao L, Memon AA, Yu X, Halim A, Patel S, Osman A, Yin W, Jiang J, Naini S, Lim K, Zhang A, Williams JD, Koester R, Qi KZ, Fucci QA, Ding L, Chang S, Patel A, Mori Y, Chaudhari A, Bao A, Liu J, Lu TS, Siedlecki A. J Am Soc Nephrol. 2022 Mar;33(3):565-582. doi: 10.1681/ASN.2021020140. Epub 2022 Jan 28. PubMed 35091451.
Backbone
  Vector backbone: pUC-GW-Kan
  Backbone size w/o insert (bp): 2626
  Total vector size (bp): 2811
  Vector type: Mammalian Expression
  Selectable markers: Kanamycin
Growth in bacteria
  Bacterial resistance: Kanamycin, 50 μg/mL
  Growth temperature: 37°C
  Growth strain: DH5alpha
  Copy number: Low Copy
Gene/Insert
  Cloning method: Unknown
  Sequencing primers: 5′ M13 Forward; 3′ M13 Reverse
Resource information
  A portion of this plasmid was derived from a plasmid made by: Genewiz, Inc.
Terms and licenses: Academic/Nonprofit Terms; Industry Terms: Not Available to Industry
How to cite: pMIR218-2_nt5G>U was a gift from Andrew M. Siedlecki (Addgene plasmid # 174009 ; http://n2t.net/addgene:174009 ; RRID:Addgene_174009)
