[The description below was written by a language model from this plasmid's Addgene catalogue record and pLannotate feature annotations shown in this document.]
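Description:
pMIR218-2_nt5G>U is a small plasmid built on pUC-GW-Kan, a pUC-type gene-synthesis cloning backbone from a commercial supplier. It carries a mutated copy of the mir-218 microRNA precursor. It is propagated in E. coli through a ColE1/pMB1/pUC-family origin and selected with kanamycin. Resistance comes from an aph(3')-Ia aminoglycoside phosphotransferase gene that sits directly downstream of a bla (AmpR) promoter. The catalogue lists the plasmid as low copy, whereas the annotated origin is of the high-copy pUC class and only a short fragment of rop is present. The catalogue size (about 2.8 kb) and the sequenced record differ by roughly 30 nt.

The payload is a short insert of under 200 bp, within which a roughly 95-nt mir-218 precursor hairpin is annotated. It lies in the cloning region between a lacZα fragment and the lac promoter, operator and CAP binding site, and can be sequenced with M13 forward and reverse primers. According to the name and stated purpose, this is the miR-218-2 locus, which is hosted in the SLIT3 gene, with a G-to-U substitution at nucleotide 5 of the microRNA. That position falls in the seed region that normally governs target recognition. The species of origin is not stated.

Although the vector type is recorded as mammalian expression, the feature table shows no eukaryotic promoter or polyadenylation signal, only the bacterial lac elements, which lie on the opposite strand from the precursor annotation. How the hairpin is expressed in mammalian cells is therefore not clear from the record. The associated study concerns regulation of integrin alpha5 by miR-218-5p in endothelial progenitor cells, so the construct plausibly serves as a seed-mutant comparison for a wild-type miR-218 construct, or as a template for subcloning, though the record confirms neither.
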