Features (pLannotate 1.2.2; 12 found; start..end, strand, type, name):
    155..743     -  rep_origin     ori: high-copy-number ColE1/pMB1/pBR322/pUC origin of replication
    914..1729    -  CDS            KanR: aminoglycoside phosphotransferase; aph(3')-Ia; confers resistance to kanamycin in bacteria or G418 (Geneticin®) in eukaryotes
   1730..1834    -  promoter       AmpR promoter: bla
   1929..1964    +  CDS            rop (fragment): Rop protein, which maintains plasmids at low copy number; rop
   2066..2165    +  misc_feature   bom (fragment): basis of mobility region from pBR322
   2171..2328    -  CDS            lacZα (fragment): LacZα fragment of β-galactosidase; lacZ fragment
   2431..2526    +  ncRNA          mir-218: Accession: RF00255 - mir-218 microRNA precursor family
   2617..2633    -  protein_bind   lac operator: The lac repressor binds to the lac operator to inhibit transcription in E. coli. This inhibition can be relieved by adding lactose or isopropyl-β-D-thiogalactopyranoside (IPTG). lac repressor encoded by lacI
   2641..2671    -  promoter       lac promoter: promoter for the E. coli lac operon
   2686..2707    -  protein_bind   CAP binding site: CAP binding activates transcription in the presence of cAMP. E. coli catabolite activator protein
   2720..2812    -  CDS            lacI (fragment): lac repressor; lacI; The lac repressor binds to the lac operator to inhibit transcription in E. coli. This inhibition can be relieved by adding lactose or isopropyl-β-D-thiogalactopyranoside (IPTG).
   2815..2840    -  rep_origin     RSF ori (fragment): Plasmids containing the RSF 1030 origin of replication can be propagated in E. coli cells that contain additional plasmids with compatible origins.
>Addgene plasmid #174009 | pMIR218-2_nt5G>U | addgene full sequence | sequence record 348020 | Addgene NGS Result
TGCGCTCGGTCGTTCGGCTGCGGCGAGCGGTATCAGCTCACTCAAAGGCGGTAATACGGTTATCCACAGA
ATCAGGGGATAACGCAGGAAAGAACATGTGAGCAAAAGGCCAGCAAAAGGCCAGGAACCGTAAAAAGGCC
GCGTTGCTGGCGTTTTTCCATAGGCTCCGCCCCCCTGACGAGCATCACAAAAATCGACGCTCAAGTCAGA
GGTGGCGAAACCCGACAGGACTATAAAGATACCAGGCGTTTCCCCCTGGAAGCTCCCTCGTGCGCTCTCC
TGTTCCGACCCTGCCGCTTACCGGATACCTGTCCGCCTTTCTCCCTTCGGGAAGCGTGGCGCTTTCTCAT
AGCTCACGCTGTAGGTATCTCAGTTCGGTGTAGGTCGTTCGCTCCAAGCTGGGCTGTGTGCACGAACCCC
CCGTTCAGCCCGACCGCTGCGCCTTATCCGGTAACTATCGTCTTGAGTCCAACCCGGTAAGACACGACTT
ATCGCCACTGGCAGCAGCCACTGGTAACAGGATTAGCAGAGCGAGGTATGTAGGCGGTGCTACAGAGTTC
TTGAAGTGGTGGCCTAACTACGGCTACACTAGAAGAACAGTATTTGGTATCTGCGCTCTGCTGAAGCCAG
TTACCTTCGGAAAAAGAGTTGGTAGCTCTTGATCCGGCAAACAAACCACCGCTGGTAGCGGTGGTTTTTT
TGTTTGCAAGCAGCAGATTACGCGCAGAAAAAAAGGATCTCAAGAAGATCCTTTGATCTTTTCTACGGGG
TCTGACGCTCAGTGGAACGAAAACTCACGTTAAGGGATTTTGGTCATGAGATTATCAAAAAGGATCTTCA
CCTAGATCCTTTTAAATTAAAAATGAAGTTTTAAATCAATCTAAAGTATATATGAGTAAACTTGGTCTGA
CAGTTAGAAAAACTCATCGAGCATCAAATGAAACTGCAATTTATTCATATCAGGATTATCAATACCATAT
TTTTGAAAAAGCCGTTTCTGTAATGAAGGAGAAAACTCACCGAGGCAGTTCCATAGGATGGCAAGATCCT
GGTATCGGTCTGCGATTCCGACTCGTCCAACATCAATACAACCTATTAATTTCCCCTCGTCAAAAATAAG
GTTATCAAGTGAGAAATCACCATGAGTGACGACTGAATCCGGTGAGAATGGCAAAAGTTTATGCATTTCT
TTCCAGACTTGTTCAACAGGCCAGCCATTACGCTCGTCATCAAAATCACTCGCATCAACCAAACCGTTAT
TCATTCGTGATTGCGCCTGAGCGAAACGAAATACGCGATCGCTGTTAAAAGGACAATTACAAACAGGAAT
CGAATGCAACCGGCGCAGGAACACTGCCAGCGCATCAACAATATTTTCACCTGAATCAGGATATTCTTCT
AATACCTGGAATGCTGTTTTCCCAGGGATCGCAGTGGTGAGTAACCATGCATCATCAGGAGTACGGATAA
AATGCTTGATGGTCGGAAGAGGCATAAATTCCGTCAGCCAGTTTAGTCTGACCATCTCATCTGTAACATC
ATTGGCAACGCTACCTTTGCCATGTTTCAGAAACAACTCTGGCGCATCGGGCTTCCCATACAATCGATAG
ATTGTCGCACCTGATTGCCCGACATTATCGCGAGCCCATTTATACCCATATAAATCAGCATCCATGTTGG
AATTTAATCGCGGCCTAGAGCAAGACGTTTCCCGTTGAATATGGCTCATACTCTTCCTTTTTCAATATTA
TTGAAGCATTTATCAGGGTTATTGTCTCATGAGCGGATACATATTTGAATGTATTTAGAAAAATAAACAA
ATAGGGGTTCCGCGCACATTTCCCCGAAAAGTGCCACCTGACGTCTAAGAAACCATTATTATCATGACAT
TAACCTATAAAAATAGGCGTATCACGAGGCCCTTTTGTCTCGCGCGTTTCGGTGATGACGGTGAAAACCT
CTGACACATGCAGCTCCCGGAGACTGTCACAGCTTGTCTGTAAGCGGATGCCGGGAGCAGACAAGCCCGT
CAGGGCGCGTCAGCGGGTGTTGGCGGGTGTCGGGGCTGGCTTAACTATGCGGCATCAGAGCAGATTGTAC
TGAGAGTGCACCATATGCGGTGTGAAATACCGCACAGATGCGTAAGGAGAAAATACCGCATCAGGCGCCA
TTCGCCATTCAGGCTGCGCAACTGTTGGGAAGGGCGATCGGTGCGGGCCTCTTCGCTATTACGCCAGCTG
GCGAAAGGGGGATGTGCTGCAAGGCGATTAAGTTGGGTAACGCCAGGGTTTTCCCAGTCACGACGTTGTA
AAACGACGGCCAGTGAATTGACGCGTATTGGGATGAACCCAGAACGTCTGTAGCTTTTCTCCTCCTTCCC
TCCATTTTCCTCTTGGTCTTACCTTTGGCCTAGTGGTTGGTGTAGTGATAATGTAGCGAGATTTTCTGTT
GTTCTTGATCTAACCATGTGGTTGCGAGGTATGAGTAAAACATGGTTCCGTCAAGCACCATGGAACGTCA
CGCAGCTTTCTACAGCATGACAAGCTGCTGAGGGTTCCATCCCAATGGCGCGCCGAGCTTGGCTCGAGCA
TGGTCATAGCTGTTTCCTGTGTGAAATTGTTATCCGCTCACAATTCCACACAACATACGAGCCGGAAGCA
TAAAGTGTAAAGCCTGGGGTGCCTAATGAGTGAGCTAACTCACATTAATTGCGTTGCGCTCACTGCCCGC
TTTCCAGTCGGGAAACCTGTCGTGCCAGCTGCATTAATGAATCGGCCAACGCGCGGGGAGAGGCGGTTTG
CGTATTGGGCGCTGTTCCGCTTCCTCGCTCACTGACTCGC
